Addgene plasmid #30133: ylqF-pET21a
Depositing lab: SeWon Suh. Depositing organization: Seoul National University. Publication: Crystal structure of YlqF, a circularly permuted GTPase: implications for its GTPase activation in 50 S ribosomal subunit assembly. Kim do J, Jang JY, Yoon HJ, Suh SW. Proteins. 2008 Sep . 72(4):1363-70. 10.1002/prot.22112 PubMed 18536017.
Backbone
  Vector backbone: pET21a
  Backbone size w/o insert (bp): 5400
  Vector type: Bacterial Expression
Growth in bacteria
  Bacterial resistance: Ampicillin, 100 μg/mL
  Growth temperature: 37°C
  Growth strain: DH5alpha
  Copy number: Low Copy
Gene/Insert
  Gene/Insert name: ylqF
  Species: Thermotoga maritima
  Insert size (bp): 786
  Cloning method: Restriction Enzyme; 5′ cloning site NdeI (not destroyed); 3′ cloning site NotI (not destroyed)
  Sequencing primers: 5′ T7; 3′ T7
Terms and licenses: Academic/Nonprofit Terms; Industry Terms: Not Available to Industry
How to cite: ylqF-pET21a was a gift from SeWon Suh (Addgene plasmid # 30133 ; http://n2t.net/addgene:30133 ; RRID:Addgene_30133)
