[The description below was written by a language model from this plasmid's Addgene catalogue record.]
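Description:
ylqF-pET21a is a bacterial expression plasmid carrying the ylqF gene of Thermotoga maritima in the pET21a backbone. The backbone is listed at about 5.4 kb and the insert at 786 bp, placed between the NdeI and NotI sites of the polylinker, both of which remain intact so the coding region can be excised or swapped. The plasmid confers ampicillin resistance, is recorded as low copy, and is maintained in a standard cloning strain (DH5alpha). No feature table accompanies the record, so details of individual elements come from what is generally known of the pET21a vector rather than from an annotated sequence.

In pET21-series vectors, transcription of the insert is driven by a T7 promoter under lac operator control, with a T7 terminator downstream, which fits the T7 sequencing primers listed for both ends. Expression therefore requires a host that supplies T7 RNA polymerase, typically an inducible DE3 lysogen, rather than the cloning strain. Cloning through NdeI places the gene's start codon at the vector's optimised translation initiation position and bypasses the N-terminal T7 tag. A NotI junction can allow read-through into the vector's C-terminal hexahistidine tag, but the record does not state whether the expressed protein is tagged or whether a stop codon was retained.

YlqF is a circularly permuted GTPase implicated in assembly of the 50S ribosomal subunit, and the associated publication reports its crystal structure. The construct is thus suited to recombinant overproduction of the thermophilic protein in E. coli for purification, structural work and biochemical study of its GTPase activity.
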