>Addgene plasmid #30133 | ylqF-pET21a | addgene partial sequence | sequence record 35193 | 30133 with T7-term
TAGCAGCCGGATCTCAGTGGTGGTGGTGGTGGTGCTCGAGTGCGGCCGCTTAAACCCCTCGAGTTTGCTC
TTGTTGTACAGGAGTAATATCTTCAGGGCGTTCGAAGGAAACGCGCCCTGCTTTTCCCTGAGCCACTTCT
GTGAAAAAAAGCATCAAGGCTCTTTCTATATCGGGGACTCCTCCTTTTTTGAGGAGTCCTCTTTTTCTCG
CGAAGTCTTCGAAGAATTCGCTGAACGATGATTCTATTCCAATGCTTCGAGCGAATATCTCAAAAGCTCT
TTCGAAGATTCTCTGGTCTTCTATTCTCTCTACCGGTAGGCTTCCCACAAGAAGGAGCTTCGCTGCGAGG
TCCTCACTGAAGATGTTCTTGTAGAGAATACCGGGTGTGTCCAGAATCTTCACACCGTTCTCCAGGGAGA
ACCACTGAATGCCCTTTGTGATGCCGGGCTGTGCTCCAACGGAGCTCGCTCTTTTTCCCTTCAGCTTGTT
TATGATCGTTGATTTTCCCGTGTTTGGAACACCAACGATCAGAACGCGGGCAAGCCTGTCGAAGGAGAGC
TTTTTCAGGAGGACCTTCCTTGGTTCACCTTTGTGAGTGGTGATCACTCTTTTTCCCTGCTTTTTGAAGA
ACTCCACCCACTTCTTCGTTGTTTTCTCGTCCGCTATGTCCACTTTGTTCAGAAGGATGATCGTTTCTTT
TCTAGAGAAGTCCACACCGTACGCTGATGTGGCAAAGGGGGCCCGCGCGTCGCGGACCTCCACCACTGTG
TTTACAAGCCTCAGAAGATCCTTTATTTGCCGTTTCGCTTTCTCTATATGACCGGGGTACCAGCTCATAT
GTATATCTCCTTCTTAAAGTTAAACAAAATTATTTCTAGAGGGGAATTGTTATCCGCTCACAATTCCCCT
AA
